>Addgene plasmid #125570 | CMV-hRad51 | addgene full sequence | sequence record 244246 | Addgene NGS Result
ATATGCCAAGTACGCCCCCTATTGACGTCAATGACGGTAAATGGCCCGCCTGGCATTATGCCCAGTACAT
GACCTTATGGGACTTTCCTACTTGGCAGTACATCTACGTATTAGTCATCGCTATTACCATGGTGATGCGG
TTTTGGCAGTACATCAATGGGCGTGGATAGCGGTTTGACTCACGGGGATTTCCAAGTCTCCACCCCATTG
ACGTCAATGGGAGTTTGTTTTGGCACCAAAATCAACGGGACTTTCCAAAATGTCGTAACAACTCCGCCCC
ATTGACGCAAATGGGCGGTAGGCGTGTACGGTGGGAGGTCTATATAAGCAGAGCTGGTTTAGTGAACCGT
CAGATCCGCTAGAGATCCGCGGCCGCTAATACGACTCACTATAGGGAGAGCCGCCACC
[1017 nt withheld, positions 409-1425]
TGATGACTGGTACACATCACCATCACCATTGAGTTTAAACCCGCTGATCAGCCTCGACTGTGCCTTCTAG
TTGCCAGCCATCTGTTGTTTGCCCCTCCCCCGTGCCTTCCTTGACCCTGGAAGGTGCCACTCCCACTGTC
CTTTCCTAATAAAATGAGGAAATTGCATCGCATTGTCTGAGTAGGTGTCATTCTATTCTGGGGGGTGGGG
TGGGGCAGGACAGCAAGGGGGAGGATTGGGAAGACAATAGCAGGCATGCTGGGGATGCGGTGGGCTCTAT
GGCTTCTGAGGCGGAAAGAACCAGCTGGGGCTCGATACCGTCGACCTCTAGCTAGAGCTTGGCGTAATCA
TGGTCATAGCTGTTTCCTGTGTGAAATTGTTATCCGCTCACAATTCCACACAACATACGAGCCGGAAGCA
TAAAGTGTAAAGCCTAGGGTGCCTAATGAGTGAGCTAACTCACATTAATTGCGTTGCGCTCACTGCCCGC
TTTCCAGTCGGGAAACCTGTCGTGCCAGCTGCATTAATGAATCGGCCAACGCGCGGGGAGAGGCGGTTTG
CGTATTGGGCGCTCTTCCGCTTCCTCGCTCACTGACTCGCTGCGCTCGGTCGTTCGGCTGCGGCGAGCGG
TATCAGCTCACTCAAAGGCGGTAATACGGTTATCCACAGAATCAGGGGATAACGCAGGAAAGAACATGTG
AGCAAAAGGCCAGCAAAAGGCCAGGAACCGTAAAAAGGCCGCGTTGCTGGCGTTTTTCCATAGGCTCCGC
CCCCCTGACGAGCATCACAAAAATCGACGCTCAAGTCAGAGGTGGCGAAACCCGACAGGACTATAAAGAT
ACCAGGCGTTTCCCCCTGGAAGCTCCCTCGTGCGCTCTCCTGTTCCGACCCTGCCGCTTACCGGATACCT
GTCCGCCTTTCTCCCTTCGGGAAGCGTGGCGCTTTCTCATAGCTCACGCTGTAGGTATCTCAGTTCGGTG
TAGGTCGTTCGCTCCAAGCTGGGCTGTGTGCACGAACCCCCCGTTCAGCCCGACCGCTGCGCCTTATCCG
GTAACTATCGTCTTGAGTCCAACCCGGTAAGACACGACTTATCGCCACTGGCAGCAGCCACTGGTAACAG
GATTAGCAGAGCGAGGTATGTAGGCGGTGCTACAGAGTTCTTGAAGTGGTGGCCTAACTACGGCTACACT
AGAAGAACAGTATTTGGTATCTGCGCTCTGCTGAAGCCAGTTACCTTCGGAAAAAGAGTTGGTAGCTCTT
GATCCGGCAAACAAACCACCGCTGGTAGCGGTGGTTTTTTTGTTTGCAAGCAGCAGATTACGCGCAGAAA
AAAAGGATCTCAAGAAGATCCTTTGATCTTTTCTACGGGGTCTGACGCTCAGTGGAACGAAAACTCACGT
TAAGGGATTTTGGTCATGAGATTATCAAAAAGGATCTTCACCTAGATCCTTTTAAATTAAAAATGAAGTT
TTAAATCAATCTAAAGTATATATGAGTAAACTTGGTCTGACAGTTACCAATGCTTAATCAGTGAGGCACC
TATCTCAGCGATCTGTCTATTTCGTTCATCCATAGTTGCCTGACTCCCCGTCGTGTAGATAACTACGATA
CGGGAGGGCTTACCATCTGGCCCCAGTGCTGCAATGATACCGCGAGACCCACGCTCACCGGCTCCAGATT
TATCAGCAATAAACCAGCCAGCCGGAAGGGCCGAGCGCAGAAGTGGTCCTGCAACTTTATCCGCCTCCAT
CCAGTCTATTAATTGTTGCCGGGAAGCTAGAGTAAGTAGTTCGCCAGTTAATAGTTTGCGCAACGTTGTT
GCCATTGCTACAGGCATCGTGGTGTCACGCTCGTCGTTTGGTATGGCTTCATTCAGCTCCGGTTCCCAAC
GATCAAGGCGAGTTACATGATCCCCCATGTTGTGCAAAAAAGCGGTTAGCTCCTTCGGTCCTCCGATCGT
TGTCAGAAGTAAGTTGGCCGCAGTGTTATCACTCATGGTTATGGCAGCACTGCATAATTCTCTTACTGTC
ATGCCATCCGTAAGATGCTTTTCTGTGACTGGTGAGTACTCAACCAAGTCATTCTGAGAATAGTGTATGC
GGCGACCGAGTTGCTCTTGCCCGGCGTCAATACGGGATAATACCGCGCCACATAGCAGAACTTTAAAAGT
GCTCATCATTGGAAAACGTTCTTCGGGGCGAAAACTCTCAAGGATCTTACCGCTGTTGAGATCCAGTTCG
ATGTAACCCACTCGTGCACCCAACTGATCTTCAGCATCTTTTACTTTCACCAGCGTTTCTGGGTGAGCAA
AAACAGGAAGGCAAAATGCCGCAAAAAAGGGAATAAGGGCGACACGGAAATGTTGAATACTCATACTCTT
CCTTTTTCAATATTATTGAAGCATTTATCAGGGTTATTGTCTCATGAGCGGATACATATTTGAATGTATT
TAGAAAAATAAACAAATAGGGGTTCCGCGCACATTTCCCCGAAAAGTGCCACCTGACGTCGACGGATCGG
GAGATCGATCTCCCGATCCCCTAGGGTCGACTCTCAGTACAATCTGCTCTGATGCCGCATAGTTAAGCCA
GTATCTGCTCCCTGCTTGTGTGTTGGAGGTCGCTGAGTAGTGCGCGAGCAAAATTTAAGCTACAACAAGG
CAAGGCTTGACCGACAATTGCATGAAGAATCTGCTTAGGGTTAGGCGTTTTGCGCTGCTTCGCGATGTAC
GGGCCAGATATACGCGTTGACATTGATTATTGACTAGTTATTAATAGTAATCAATTACGGGGTCATTAGT
TCATAGCCCATATATGGAGTTCCGCGTTACATAACTTACGGTAAATGGCCCGCCTGGCTGACCGCCCAAC
GACCCCCGCCCATTGACGTCAATAATGACGTATGTTCCCATAGTAACGCCAATAGGGACTTTCCATTGAC
GTCAATGGGTGGAGTATTTACGGTAAACTGCCCACTTGGCAGTACATCAAGTGTATC
Features (pLannotate 1.2.2; 15 found; start..end, strand, type, name):
    132..335     +  promoter       CMV promoter: human cytomegalovirus (CMV) immediate early promoter
    377..395     +  promoter       T7 promoter: promoter for bacteriophage T7 RNA polymerase
    409..1425    +  CDS            RAD51 (sequence withheld): RAD51_HUMAN - Also known as RAD51A, RECA. Experimental evidence at protein level: Swiss-Prot protein existence level 1. Plays an important role in homologous strand exchange, a key step in DNA repair through homologous recombination (HR) (PubMed:28575658). Binds to single and double-stranded DNA and exhibits DNA-dependent ATPase activity. Catalyzes the recognition of homology and strand exchange between homologous DNA partners to form a joint molecule between a processed DNA break and the repair template. Binds to single-stranded DNA in an ATP-dependent manner to form nucleoprotein filaments w
   1483..1707    +  polyA_signal   bGH poly(A) signal: bovine growth hormone polyadenylation signal
   1711..1732    +  promoter       SV40 promoter (fragment): SV40 enhancer and early promoter
   1737..1753    +  misc_feature   MCS (fragment): pBluescript multiple cloning site
   1802..1818    -  protein_bind   lac operator: The lac repressor binds to the lac operator to inhibit transcription in E. coli. This inhibition can be relieved by adding lactose or isopropyl-β-D-thiogalactopyranoside (IPTG). lac repressor encoded by lacI
   1826..1856    -  promoter       lac promoter: promoter for the E. coli lac operon
   1871..1892    -  protein_bind   CAP binding site: CAP binding activates transcription in the presence of cAMP. E. coli catabolite activator protein
   1905..1997    -  CDS            lacI (fragment): lac repressor; lacI; The lac repressor binds to the lac operator to inhibit transcription in E. coli. This inhibition can be relieved by adding lactose or isopropyl-β-D-thiogalactopyranoside (IPTG).
   2180..2768    -  rep_origin     ori: high-copy-number ColE1/pMB1/pBR322/pUC origin of replication
   2939..3799    -  CDS            AmpR: β-lactamase; bla; confers resistance to ampicillin, carbenicillin, and related antibiotics
   3800..3904    -  promoter       AmpR promoter: bla
   3975..4019    -  misc_feature   bom (fragment): basis of mobility region from pBR322
   4174..131     +  enhancer       CMV enhancer (across the origin): human cytomegalovirus immediate early enhancer
