[The description below was written by a language model from this plasmid's Addgene catalogue record and pLannotate feature annotations shown in this document.]
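Description:
CMV-hRad51 is a compact (about 4.4 kb) mammalian expression plasmid that drives production of human RAD51 from the cytomegalovirus immediate-early enhancer and promoter. It is propagated in E. coli through a high-copy ColE1/pUC-type origin of replication and selected with ampicillin via the β-lactamase (AmpR) gene and its native promoter. No mammalian selection marker is annotated; only a short fragment of the SV40 early promoter remains, so the plasmid appears suited to transient transfection rather than stable selection. Other backbone remnants, including a lac promoter/operator with CAP binding site, small fragments of lacI, a pBluescript-type cloning site and the pBR322 bom region, are leftovers from parental vectors and play no role in the mammalian expression cassette.

The payload is a single open reading frame of roughly 1 kb annotated as human RAD51, the recombinase that forms ATP-dependent nucleoprotein filaments on single-stranded DNA and catalyses homology search and strand exchange during homologous recombination repair. The annotation shows no epitope tags, reporters or fusion partners. A T7 promoter lies between the CMV promoter and the coding sequence, which could permit in vitro transcription or serve as a sequencing priming site, and the transcript is terminated by the bovine growth hormone polyadenylation signal.

The plasmid is catalogued under CRISPR vectors and comes from work on hRad51–Cas9 nickase fusions designed to promote homology-directed repair without double-strand breaks. Because it expresses free RAD51 rather than a Cas9 fusion, it would be useful for supplying or overexpressing the recombinase on its own in mammalian cells, although the record does not describe its exact experimental role.
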