Addgene plasmid #125570: CMV-hRad51
Purpose: Expresses the Rad51 protein in mammalian cells under CMV promoter
Depositing lab: David Liu. Depositing organization: Broad Institute. Publication: Development of hRad51-Cas9 nickase fusions that mediate HDR without double-stranded breaks. Rees HA, Yeh WH, Liu DR. Nat Commun. 2019 May 17;10(1):2212. doi: 10.1038/s41467-019-09983-4. PubMed 31101808.
Backbone
  Vector backbone: CMV
  Backbone size w/o insert (bp): 3300
  Total vector size (bp): 4422
  Vector type: Mammalian Expression, CRISPR
Growth in bacteria
  Bacterial resistance: Ampicillin, 100 μg/mL
  Growth temperature: 37°C
  Growth strain: DH5alpha
  Copy number: Unknown
Gene/Insert
  Gene/Insert name: Rad51
  Species: H. sapiens (human)
  Entrez Gene: RAD51 (a.k.a. BRCC5, FANCR, HRAD51, HsRad51, HsT16930, MRMV2, RAD51A, RECA)
Terms and licenses: Academic/Nonprofit Terms; Industry Terms: Not Available to Industry
How to cite: CMV-hRad51 was a gift from David Liu (Addgene plasmid # 125570 ; http://n2t.net/addgene:125570 ; RRID:Addgene_125570)
